Addgene plasmid #226903: pAM259
Purpose: mEOS3.2-MBP-Pex15(1-253)-PSP-FLAG-6xHis
Depositing lab: Andreas Martin. Depositing organization: University of California, Berkeley. Publication: The AAA+ ATPase Msp1 is a processive protein translocase with robust unfoldase activity. Castanzo DT, LaFrance B, Martin A. Proc Natl Acad Sci U S A. 2020 Jun 30;117(26):14970-14977. doi: 10.1073/pnas.1920109117. Epub 2020 Jun 15. PubMed 32541053.
Backbone
  Vector backbone: pACYCDuet
  Vector type: Bacterial Expression
Growth in bacteria
  Bacterial resistance: Chloramphenicol, 25 μg/mL
  Growth temperature: 37°C
  Growth strain: DH5alpha
  Copy number: High Copy
Gene/Insert
  Gene/Insert name: mEOS3.2
  Promoter: T7
  Tag / fusion protein: mEOS3.2-MBP-Pex15(1-253)-PSP-FLAG-6xHis (C terminal on insert)
  Cloning method: Unknown
  Sequencing primers: 5′ T7
Terms and licenses: Academic/Nonprofit Terms; Industry Terms: Not Available to Industry
How to cite: pAM259 was a gift from Andreas Martin (Addgene plasmid # 226903 ; http://n2t.net/addgene:226903 ; RRID:Addgene_226903)
