[The description below was written by a language model from this plasmid's Addgene catalogue record and pLannotate feature annotations shown in this document.]
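Description:
pAM259 is a 6,329-nt bacterial expression plasmid built on the pACYCDuet backbone. It produces a multi-domain fusion protein, mEos3.2-MBP-Pex15(1-253)-PSP-FLAG-6xHis, in E. coli. It replicates from the p15A origin, which is compatible with ColE1-type plasmids and so allows co-maintenance with a second vector. Selection is by chloramphenicol resistance, from the cat gene under its own promoter. The catalogue lists the plasmid as high copy, although p15A is generally regarded as a medium-copy origin. The short TcR, IS1 and RSF ori hits in the feature table are small fragment matches, probably backbone remnants rather than functional elements.

Expression is driven by a T7 promoter followed by a lac operator and the T7 gene 10 ribosome binding site, and it ends at a T7 terminator. A plasmid-borne lacI gene supplies the repressor, so transcription requires a host that provides T7 RNA polymerase and is inducible with IPTG. The open reading frame begins with mEos3.2, a monomeric green-to-red photoconvertible fluorescent protein. This is followed by cytosolic maltose binding protein lacking its signal sequence, and then a fragment of Saccharomyces cerevisiae Pex15 covering residues 1-253. Pex15 is a peroxisomal membrane protein that anchors Pex6. At the C terminus, the record lists a PSP element (not expanded in the record, and commonly shorthand for a PreScission protease site), a FLAG epitope and a 6xHis tag for detection and affinity purification. The annotation shows only a short FLAG match, and a small "SET1" hit lies about where the His tag would be expected.

The associated study concerns the translocase and unfoldase activity of the AAA+ ATPase Msp1. This suggests the purified fusion serves as a fluorescent model substrate, although the record does not state this use.
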