Features (pLannotate 1.2.2; 19 found; start..end, strand, type, name):
     12..76      -  CDS            TcR (fragment): tetracycline efflux protein; tet; confers resistance to tetracycline
     91..112     -  protein_bind   CAP binding site: CAP binding activates transcription in the presence of cAMP. E. coli catabolite activator protein
    125..1207    -  CDS            lacI: lac repressor; lacI; The lac repressor binds to the lac operator to inhibit transcription in E. coli. This inhibition can be relieved by adding lactose or isopropyl-β-D-thiogalactopyranoside (IPTG).
   1208..1285    -  promoter       lacI promoter: lacI
   1293..1328    -  CDS            TcR (fragment): tetracycline efflux protein; tet; confers resistance to tetracycline
   1331..1349    +  promoter       T7 promoter: promoter for bacteriophage T7 RNA polymerase
   1350..1374    +  protein_bind   lac operator: The lac repressor binds to the lac operator to inhibit transcription in E. coli. This inhibition can be relieved by adding lactose or isopropyl-β-D-thiogalactopyranoside (IPTG). lac repressor encoded by lacI
   1389..1411    +  RBS            RBS: efficient ribosome binding site from bacteriophage T7 gene 10 (Olins and Rangwala, 1989)
   1418..2095    +  CDS            mEos3.2: mEos3.2 is a photoconvertible green/yellow fluorescent protein published in 2012, derived from Lobophyllia hemprichii. It is reported to be a rapidly-maturing monomer with moderate acid sensitivity.
   2102..3202    +  CDS            MBP: maltose binding protein from E. coli; malE (mutated); This version of the gene does not encode a signal sequence, so MBP will remain in the cytosol.
   3254..4012    +  CDS            PEX15 (fragment): PEX15_YEAST - Also known as PAS21. Experimental evidence at protein level: Swiss-Prot protein existence level 1. Essential for the biogenesis of peroxisomes. Has a role in anchoring PEX6 onto the peroxisomal membrane. From Saccharomyces cerevisiae (strain ATCC 204508 / S288c) (Baker's yeast).
   4052..4069    +  CDS            3xFLAG (fragment): three tandem FLAG® epitope tags, followed by an enterokinase cleavage site
   4103..4120    +  CDS            SET1 (fragment): solubility-enhancement tag derived from T7 phage gene 10B
   4128..4175    +  terminator     T7 terminator: transcription terminator for bacteriophage T7 RNA polymerase
   4399..5055    -  CDS            cat: CAT_ECOLX - Experimental evidence at protein level: Swiss-Prot protein existence level 1. This enzyme is an effector of chloramphenicol resistance in bacteria. From Escherichia coli. This protein is used as a marker in many commonly used cloning vectors, such as pACYC184.
   5056..5158    -  promoter       cat promoter: promoter of the E. coli cat gene encoding chloramphenicol acetyltransferase
   5279..5422    +  mobile_element IS1 (fragment): prokaryotic transposable element IS1
   5541..5596    -  rep_origin     RSF ori (fragment): Plasmids containing the RSF 1030 origin of replication can be propagated in E. coli cells that contain additional plasmids with compatible origins.
   5684..6229    -  rep_origin     p15A ori: Plasmids containing the medium-copy-number p15A origin of replication can be propagated in E. coli cells that contain a second plasmid with the ColE1 origin.
>Addgene plasmid #226903 | pAM259 | addgene full sequence | sequence record 451050 | Addgene NGS Result
AATTCTCATGTTAGTCATGCCCCGCGCCCACCGGAAGGAGCTGACTGGGTTGAAGGCTCTCAAGGGCATC
GGTCGAGATCCCGGTGCCTAATGAGTGAGCTAACTTACATTAATTGCGTTGCGCTCACTGCCCGCTTTCC
AGTCGGGAAACCTGTCGTGCCAGCTGCATTAATGAATCGGCCAACGCGCGGGGAGAGGCGGTTTGCGTAT
TGGGCGCCAGGGTGGTTTTTCTTTTCACCAGTGAGACGGGCAACAGCTGATTGCCCTTCACCGCCTGGCC
CTGAGAGAGTTGCAGCAAGCGGTCCACGCTGGTTTGCCCCAGCAGGCGAAAATCCTGTTTGATGGTGGTT
AACGGCGGGATATAACATGAGCTGTCTTCGGTATCGTCGTATCCCACTACCGAGATGTCCGCACCAACGC
GCAGCCCGGACTCGGTAATGGCGCGCATTGCGCCCAGCGCCATCTGATCGTTGGCAACCAGCATCGCAGT
GGGAACGATGCCCTCATTCAGCATTTGCATGGTTTGTTGAAAACCGGACATGGCACTCCAGTCGCCTTCC
CGTTCCGCTATCGGCTGAATTTGATTGCGAGTGAGATATTTATGCCAGCCAGCCAGACGCAGACGCGCCG
AGACAGAACTTAATGGGCCCGCTAACAGCGCGATTTGCTGGTGACCCAATGCGACCAGATGCTCCACGCC
CAGTCGCGTACCGTCTTCATGGGAGAAAATAATACTGTTGATGGGTGTCTGGTCAGAGACATCAAGAAAT
AACGCCGGAACATTAGTGCAGGCAGCTTCCACAGCAATGGCATCCTGGTCATCCAGCGGATAGTTAATGA
TCAGCCCACTGACGCGTTGCGCGAGAAGATTGTGCACCGCCGCTTTACAGGCTTCGACGCCGCTTCGTTC
TACCATCGACACCACCACGCTGGCACCCAGTTGATCGGCGCGAGATTTAATCGCCGCGACAATTTGCGAC
GGCGCGTGCAGGGCCAGACTGGAGGTGGCAACGCCAATCAGCAACGACTGTTTGCCCGCCAGTTGTTGTG
CCACGCGGTTGGGAATGTAATTCAGCTCCGCCATCGCCGCTTCCACTTTTTCCCGCGTTTTCGCAGAAAC
GTGGCTGGCCTGGTTCACCACGCGGGAAACGGTCTGATAAGAGACACCGGCATACTCTGCGACATCGTAT
AACGTTACTGGTTTCACATTCACCACCCTGAATTGACTCTCTTCCGGGCGCTATCATGCCATACCGCGAA
AGGTTTTGCGCCATTCGATGGTGTCCGGGATCTCGACGCTCTCCCTTATGCGACTCCTGCATTAGGAAAT
TAATACGACTCACTATAGGGGAATTGTGAGCGGATAACAATTCCCCTGTAGAAATAATTTTGTTTAACTT
TAATAAGGAGATATACCATGAGTGCGATTAAGCCAGACATGAAGATCAAACTCCGTATGGAAGGCAACGT
AAACGGGCACCACTTTGTGATCGACGGAGATGGTACAGGCAAGCCTTTTGAGGGAAAACAGAGTATGGAT
CTTGAAGTCAAAGAGGGCGGACCTCTGCCTTTTGCCTTTGATATCCTGACCACTGCATTCCATTACGGCA
ACAGGGTATTCGCCAAATATCCAGACAACATACAAGACTATTTTAAGCAGTCGTTTCCTAAGGGGTATTC
GTGGGAACGAAGCTTGACTTTCGAAGACGGGGGCATTTGCAACGCCAGAAACGACATAACAATGGAAGGG
GACACTTTCTATAATAAAGTTCGATTTTATGGTACCAACTTTCCCGCCAATGGTCCAGTTATGCAGAAGA
AGACGCTGAAATGGGAGCCCTCCACTGAGAAAATGTATGTGCGTGATGGAGTGCTGACGGGTGATATTGA
GATGGCTTTGTTGCTTGAAGGAAATGCCCATTACCGATGTGACTTCAGAACTACTTACAAAGCTAAGGAG
AAGGGTGTCAAGTTACCAGGCGCCCACTTTGTGGACCACTGCATTGAGATTTTAAGCCATGACAAAGATT
ACAACAAGGTTAAGCTGTATGAGCATGCTGTTGCTCATTCTGGATTGCCTGACAATGCCAGACGAGGGTC
CATGAAAATCGAAGAAGGTAAACTGGTAATCTGGATTAACGGCGATAAAGGCTATAACGGTCTCGCTGAA
GTCGGTAAGAAATTCGAGAAAGATACCGGAATTAAAGTCACCGTTGAGCATCCGGATAAACTGGAAGAGA
AATTCCCACAGGTTGCGGCAACTGGCGATGGCCCTGACATTATCTTCTGGGCACACGACCGCTTTGGTGG
CTACGCTCAATCTGGCCTGTTGGCTGAAATCACCCCGGACAAAGCGTTCCAGGACAAGCTGTATCCGTTT
ACCTGGGATGCCGTACGTTACAACGGCAAGCTGATTGCTTACCCGATCGCTGTTGAAGCGTTATCGCTGA
TTTATAACAAAGATCTGCTGCCGAACCCGCCAAAAACCTGGGAAGAGATCCCGGCGCTGGATAAAGAACT
GAAAGCGAAAGGTAAGAGCGCGCTGATGTTCAACCTGCAAGAACCGTACTTCACCTGGCCGCTGATTGCT
GCTGACGGGGGTTATGCGTTCAAGTATGAAAACGGCAAGTACGACATTAAAGACGTGGGCGTGGATAACG
CTGGCGCGAAAGCGGGTCTGACCTTCCTGGTTGACCTGATTAAAAACAAACACATGAATGCAGACACCGA
TTACTCCATCGCAGAAGCTGCCTTTAATAAAGGCGAAACAGCGATGACCATCAACGGCCCGTGGGCATGG
TCCAACATCGACACCAGCAAAGTGAATTATGGTGTAACGGTACTGCCGACCTTCAAGGGTCAACCATCCA
AACCGTTCGTTGGCGTGCTGAGCGCAGGTATTAACGCCGCCAGTCCGAACAAAGAGCTGGCAAAAGAGTT
CCTCGAAAACTATCTGCTGACTGATGAAGGTCTGGAAGCGGTTAATAAAGACAAACCGCTGGGTGCCGTA
GCGCTGAAGTCTTACGAGGAAGAGTTGGCGAAAGATCCACGTATTGCCGCCACTATGGAAAACGCCCAGA
AAGGTGAAATCATGCCGAACATCCCGCAGATGTCCGCTTTCTGGTATGCCGTGCGTACTGCGGTGATCAA
CGCCGCCAGCGGTCGTCAGACTGTCGATGAAGCCCTGAAAGACGCGCAGACTAATTCGAGCTCGAACAAC
AACAACAATAACAATAACAACAACCTCGGGATTATGGCTGCAAGTGAGATAATGAACAATCTGCCTATGC
ATTCCCTCGATTCTTCTCTAAGGGATTTACTTAACGATGACTTATTCATTGAAAGTGATGAATCGACCAA
GTCGGTAAATGATCAGAGGAGTGAAGTATTTCAAGAATGTGTGAACCTTTTCATAAAAAGAGATATCAAG
GATTGCCTAGAAAAAATGTCTGAGGTTGGATTTATTGATATTACCGTTTTCAAGTCCAACCCTATGATAT
TAGATTTATTTGTCAGCGCCTGTGATATTATGCCCAGCTTTACCAAATTAGGTTTAACACTGCAGAGTGA
GATTTTGAATATTTTCACGTTAGATACCCCTCAATGTATTGAGACAAGAAAAATTATTCTCGGTGACCTC
AGTAAACTTTTGGTCATCAATAAATTCTTTCGATGCTGTATCAAGGTTATTCAGTTTAACTTAACTGATC
ACACCGAACAAGAAGAAAAAACTCTGGAGCTTGAATCCATAATGAGTGATTTCATTTTCGTATACATAAC
GAAAATGAGGACAACTATAGATGTAGTTGGCTTACAAGAATTAATCGAGATATTCATCTTTCAGGTGAAG
GTAAAACTGCATCATAAAAAACCCTCACCGAATATGTATTGGGCGCTTTGCAAAACATTACCTAAGTTAT
CTCCAACCCTAAAGGGCCTTTACTTATCTAAAGATGTTTCCATAGAGGATGCTATTCTGAACTCAATAGA
TAATAAAATACAAAAAGATAAGCTGGAAGTCCTGTTCCAAGGTCCGGGCAGCAGCGATTATAAGGATGAC
GATGACAAGCATCACCATCATCACCACTGATTAATTAACCTAGGCTGCTGCCACCGCTGAGCAATAACTA
GCATAACCCCTTGGGGCCTCTAAACGGGTCTTGAGGGGTTTTTTGCTGAAACCTCAGGCATTTGAGAAGC
ACACGGTCACACTGCTTCCGGTAGTCAATAAACCGGTAAACCAGCAATAGACATAAGCGGCTATTTAACG
ACCCTGCCCTGAACCGACGACCGGGTCGAATTTGCTTTCGAATTTCTGCCATTCATCCGCTTATTATCAC
TTATTCAGGCGTAGCAACCAGGCGTTTAAGGGCACCAATAACTGCCTTAAAAAAATTACGCCCCGCCCTG
CCACTCATCGCAGTACTGTTGTAATTCATTAAGCATTCTGCCGACATGGAAGCCATCACAAACGGCATGA
TGAACCTGAATCGCCAGCGGCATCAGCACCTTGTCGCCTTGCGTATAATATTTGCCCATAGTGAAAACGG
GGGCGAAGAAGTTGTCCATATTGGCCACGTTTAAATCAAAACTGGTGAAACTCACCCAGGGATTGGCTGA
GACGAAAAACATATTCTCAATAAACCCTTTAGGGAAATAGGCCAGGTTTTCACCGTAACACGCCACATCT
TGCGAATATATGTGTAGAAACTGCCGGAAATCGTCGTGGTATTCACTCCAGAGCGATGAAAACGTTTCAG
TTTGCTCATGGAAAACGGTGTAACAAGGGTGAACACTATCCCATATCACCAGCTCACCGTCTTTCATTGC
CATACGGAACTCCGGATGAGCATTCATCAGGCGGGCAAGAATGTGAATAAAGGCCGGATAAAACTTGTGC
TTATTTTTCTTTACGGTCTTTAAAAAGGCCGTAATATCCAGCTGAACGGTCTGGTTATAGGTACATTGAG
CAACTGACTGAAATGCCTCAAAATGTTCTTTACGATGCCATTGGGATATATCAACGGTGGTATATCCAGT
GATTTTTTTCTCCATTTTAGCTTCCTTAGCTCCTGAAAATCTCGATAACTCAAAAAATACGCCCGGTAGT
GATCTTATTTCATTATGGTGAAAGTTGGAACCTCTTACGTGCCGATCAACGTCTCATTTTCGCCAAAAGT
TGGCCCAGGGCTTCCCGGTATCAACAGGGACACCAGGATTTATTTATTCTGCGAAGTGATCTTCCGTCAC
AGGTATTTATTCGGCGCAAAGTGCGTCGGGTGATGCTGCCAACTTACTGATTTAGTGTATGATGGTGTTT
TTGAGGTGCTCCAGTGGCTTCTGTTTCTATCAGCTGTCCCTCCTGTTCAGCTACTGACGGGGTGGTGCGT
AACGGCAAAAGCACCGCCGGACATCAGCGCTAGCGGAGTGTATACTGGCTTACTATGTTGGCACTGATGA
GGGTGTCAGTGAAGTGCTTCATGTGGCAGGAGAAAAAAGGCTGCACCGGTGCGTCAGCAGAATATGTGAT
ACAGGATATATTCCGCTTCCTCGCTCACTGACTCGCTACGCTCGGTCGTTCGACTGCGGCGAGCGGAAAT
GGCTTACGAACGGGGCGGAGATTTCCTGGAAGATGCCAGGAAGATACTTAACAGGGAAGTGAGAGGGCCG
CGGCAAAGCCGTTTTTCCATAGGCTCCGCCCCCCTGACAAGCATCACGAAATCTGACGCTCAAATCAGTG
GTGGCGAAACCCGACAGGACTATAAAGATACCAGGCGTTTCCCCCTGGCGGCTCCCTCGTGCGCTCTCCT
GTTCCTGCCTTTCGGTTTACCGGTGTCATTCCGCTGTTATGGCCGCGTTTGTCTCATTCCACGCCTGACA
CTCAGTTCCGGGTAGGCAGTTCGCTCCAAGCTGGACTGTATGCACGAACCCCCCGTTCAGTCCGACCGCT
GCGCCTTATCCGGTAACTATCGTCTTGAGTCCAACCCGGAAAGACATGCAAAAGCACCACTGGCAGCAGC
CACTGGTAATTGATTTAGAGGAGTTAGTCTTGAAGTCATGCGCCGGTTAAGGCTAAACTGAAAGGACAAG
TTTTGGTGACTGCGCTCCTCCAAGCCAGTTACCTCGGTTCAAAGAGTTGGTAGCTCAGAGAACCTTCGAA
AAACCGCCCTGCAAGGCGGTTTTTTCGTTTTCAGAGCAAGAGATTACGCGCAGACCAAAACGATCTCAAG
AAGATCATCTTATTAATCAGATAAAATATTTCTAGATTTCAGTGCAATTTATCTCTTCAAATGTAGCACC
TGAAGTCAGCCCCATACGATATAAGTTGT
